Addgene plasmid #16561: pIVEX2.3 TEM-5
Depositing lab: Bert Vogelstein. Depositing organization: Johns Hopkins University and School of Medicine. Publication: Cell surface tumor endothelial markers are conserved in mice and humans. Carson-Walter EB, Watkins DN, Nanda A, Vogelstein B, Kinzler KW, St Croix B. Cancer Res. 2001 Sep 15. 61(18):6649-55. PubMed 11559528.
Backbone
  Vector backbone: pIVEX2.3-MCS
  Backbone manufacturer: Boehringer
  Backbone size w/o insert (bp): 3553
  Vector type: Bacterial Expression
Growth in bacteria
  Bacterial resistance: Ampicillin, 100 μg/mL
  Growth temperature: 37°C
  Growth strain: DH5alpha
  Copy number: High Copy
Gene/Insert
  Gene/Insert name: TEM5 (alt name: tumor endothelial marker 5)
  Species: H. sapiens (human)
  Mutation: Extracellular region
  Entrez Gene: ADGRA2 (a.k.a. GPR124, TEM5)
  Tag / fusion protein: 6xHis (C terminal on insert)
  Cloning method: Restriction Enzyme; 5′ cloning site NdeI (not destroyed); 3′ cloning site SmaI (not destroyed)
  Sequencing primers: 5′ T7
Terms and licenses: Academic/Nonprofit Terms; Industry Terms: Not Available to Industry
How to cite: pIVEX2.3 TEM-5 was a gift from Bert Vogelstein (Addgene plasmid # 16561 ; http://n2t.net/addgene:16561 ; RRID:Addgene_16561)
