[The description below was written by a language model from this plasmid's Addgene catalogue record and pLannotate feature annotations shown in this document.]
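Description:
pIVEX2.3 TEM-5 is a bacterial expression plasmid built on the pIVEX2.3-MCS backbone, a T7-driven vector. It carries the extracellular region of human tumor endothelial marker 5 (TEM5, also known as GPR124, gene symbol ADGRA2). The plasmid is propagated in E. coli at high copy number from a ColE1/pUC-type origin and is selected with ampicillin through a complete β-lactamase gene under its own promoter. The sequenced record is 5,788 nt, consistent with a roughly 2.2 kb insert in the 3,553 bp backbone.

The insert was cloned between NdeI and SmaI sites, both of which are retained. In the feature table the ADGRA2 fragment spans the numbering origin of the circular record. It sits directly downstream of a T7 promoter and the efficient ribosome binding site from phage T7 gene 10. A short annotated tag fragment follows the coding region; this most likely corresponds to the C-terminal 6xHis tag listed in the catalogue entry, which would allow metal-affinity purification. A T7 terminator closes the transcription unit, so expression depends on a supply of T7 RNA polymerase, whether from a suitable host strain or a cell-free system.

The remaining annotations are short fragments of TcR, lacI, lacZα, rop and bom, along with a lac promoter/operator and a small gene 10-derived segment. These appear to be backbone remnants rather than functional elements. The record does not state a specific use. The design suits production of recombinant His-tagged TEM5 ectodomain, and the associated publication concerns cell-surface tumor endothelial markers conserved between mice and humans.
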