Features (pLannotate 1.2.2; 19 found; start..end, strand, type, name):
   2207..2224    +  CDS            capTEV™ (fragment): composite tag for in vivo biotinylation, TEV protease cleavage, and 6xHis tagging
   2275..2324    +  CDS            SET1 (fragment): solubility-enhancement tag derived from T7 phage gene 10B
   2332..2379    +  terminator     T7 terminator: transcription terminator for bacteriophage T7 RNA polymerase
   2405..2697    -  CDS            TcR (fragment): tetracycline efflux protein; tet; confers resistance to tetracycline
   2745..2773    -  promoter       tet promoter: E. coli promoter for tetracycline efflux protein gene
   2818..2834    -  protein_bind   lac operator: The lac repressor binds to the lac operator to inhibit transcription in E. coli. This inhibition can be relieved by adding lactose or isopropyl-β-D-thiogalactopyranoside (IPTG). lac repressor encoded by lacI
   2842..2872    -  promoter       lac promoter: promoter for the E. coli lac operon
   2887..2908    -  protein_bind   CAP binding site: CAP binding activates transcription in the presence of cAMP. E. coli catabolite activator protein
   2921..3013    -  CDS            lacI (fragment): lac repressor; lacI; The lac repressor binds to the lac operator to inhibit transcription in E. coli. This inhibition can be relieved by adding lactose or isopropyl-β-D-thiogalactopyranoside (IPTG).
   3196..3784    -  rep_origin     ori: high-copy-number ColE1/pMB1/pBR322/pUC origin of replication
   3955..4815    -  CDS            AmpR: β-lactamase; bla; confers resistance to ampicillin, carbenicillin, and related antibiotics
   4816..4920    -  promoter       AmpR promoter: bla
   5015..5050    +  CDS            rop (fragment): Rop protein, which maintains plasmids at low copy number; rop
   5152..5253    +  misc_feature   bom (fragment): basis of mobility region from pBR322
   5259..5413    -  CDS            lacZα (fragment): LacZα fragment of β-galactosidase; lacZ fragment
   5421..5613    -  CDS            TcR (fragment): tetracycline efflux protein; tet; confers resistance to tetracycline
   5635..5653    +  promoter       T7 promoter: promoter for bacteriophage T7 RNA polymerase
   5685..5707    +  RBS            RBS: efficient ribosome binding site from bacteriophage T7 gene 10 (Olins and Rangwala, 1989)
   5715..2191    +  CDS            ADGRA2 (fragment) (across the origin): AGRA2_HUMAN - Also known as GPR124 From Homo sapiens (Human).
>Addgene plasmid #16561 | pIVEX2.3 TEM-5 | addgene full sequence | sequence record 191798 | Addgene NGS Result
GCTCCTGGCGCCCGAGGCTCGGGGCGCGCCCGGCTGCCCGCTATCCATCCGCAGCTGCAAGTGCTCGGGG
GAGCGGCCCAAGGGGCTGAGCGGCGGCGTCCCTGGCCCGGCTCGGCGGAGGGTGGTGTGCAGCGGCGGGG
ACCTCCCGGAGCCTCCCGAGCCCGGCCTTCTGCCTAACGGCACCGTTACCCTGCTCTTGAGCAATAACAA
GATCACGGGGCTCCGCAATGGCTCCTTCCTGGGACTGTCACTGCTGGAGAAGCTGGACCTGAGGAACAAC
ATCATCAGCACAGTGCAGCCGGGCGCCTTCCTGGGCCTGGGGGAGCTGAAGCGTTTAGATCTCTCCAACA
ACCGGATTGGCTGTCTCACCTCCGAGACCTTCCAGGGCCTCCCCAGGCTTCTCCGACTAAACATATCTGG
AAACATCTTCTCCAGTCTGCAACCTGGGGTCTTTGATGAGCTGCCAGCCCTTAAGGTTGTGGACTTGGGC
ACCGAGTTCCTGACCTGTGACTGCCACCTGCGCTGGCTGCTGCCCTGGGCCCAGAATCGCTCCCTGCAGC
TGTCGGAACACACGCTCTGTGCTTACCCCAGTGCCCTGCATGCTCAGGCCCTGGGCAGCCTCCAGGAGGC
CCAGCTCTGCTGCGAGGGGGCCCTGGAGCTGCACACACACCACCTCATCCCGTCCCTACGCCAAGTGGTG
TTCCAGGGGGATCGGCTGCCCTTCCAGTGCTCTGCCAGCTACCTGGGCAACGACACCCGCATCCGCTGGT
ACCACAACCGAGCCCCTGTGGAGGGTGATGAGCAGGCGGGCATCCTCCTGGCCGAGAGCCTCATCCACGA
CTGCACCTTCATCACCAGTGAGCTGACGCTGTCTCACATCGGCGTGTGGGCCTCAGGCGAGTGGGAGTGC
ACCGTGTCCATGGCCCAAGGCAACGCCAGCAAGAAGGTGGAGATCGTGGTGCTGGAGACCTCTGCCTCCT
ACTGCCCCGCCGAGCGTGTTGCCAACAACCGCGGGGACTTCAGGTGGCCCCGAACTCTGGCTGGCATCAC
AGCCTACCAGTCCTGCCTGCAGTATCCCTTCACCTCAGTGCCCCTGGGCGGGGGTGCCCCGGGCACCCGA
GCCTCCCGCCGGTGTGACCGTGCCGGCCGCTGGGAGCCAGGGGACTACTCCCACTGTCTCTACACCAACG
ACATCACCAGGGTGCTGTACACCTTCGTGCTGATGCCCATCAATGCCTCCAATGCGCTGACCCTGGCTCA
CCAGCTGCGCGTGTACACAGCCGAGGCCGCTAGCTTTTCAGACATGATGGATGTAGTCTATGTGGCTCAG
ATGATCCAGAAATTTTTGGGTTATGTCGACCAGATCAAAGAGCTGGTAGAGGTGATGGTGGACATGGCCA
GCAACCTGATGCTGGTGGACGAGCACCTGCTGTGGCTGGCCCAGCGCGAGGACAAGGCCTGCAGCCGCAT
CGTGGGTGCCCTGGAGCGCATTGGGGGGGCCGCCCTCAGCCCCCATGCCCAGCACATCTCAGTGAATGCG
AGGAACGTGGCATTGGAGGCCTACCTCATCAAGCCGCACAGCTACGTGGGCCTGACCTGCACAGCCTTCC
AGAGGAGGGAGGGAGGGGTGCCGGGCACACGGCCAGGAAGCCCTGGCCAGAACCCCCCACCTGAGCCCGA
GCCCCCAGCTGACCAGCAGCTCCGCTTCCGCTGCACCACCGGGAGGCCCAATGTTTCTCTGTCGTCCTTC
CACATCAAGAACAGCGTGGCCCTGGCCTCCATCCAGCTGCCCCCGAGTCTATTCTCATCCCTTCCGGCTG
CCCTGGCTCCCCCGGTGCCCCCAGACTGCACCCTGCAACTGCTCGTCTTCCGAAATGGCCGCCTCTTCCA
CAGCCACAGCAACACCTCCCGCCCTGGAGCTGCTGGGCCTGGCAAGAGGCGTGGCGTGGCCACCCCCGTC
ATCTTCGCAGGAACCAGTGGCTGTGGCGTGGGAAACCTGACAGAGCCAGTGGCCGTTTCGCTGCGGCACT
GGGCTGAGGGAGCCGAACCTGTGGCCGCTTGGTGGAGCCAGGAGGGGCCCGGGGAGGCTGGGGGCTGGAC
CTCGGAGGGCTGCCAGCTCCGCTCCAGCCAGCCCAATGTCAGCGCCCTGCACTGCCAGCACTTGGGCAAT
GTGGCCGTGCTCATGGAGCTGGATGGGGGGGGTTCTCATCATCATCATCATCATTAATAAAAGGGCGAAT
TCCAGCACACTGGCGGCCGTTACTAGTGGATCCGGCTGCTAACAAAGCCCGAAAGGAAGCTGAGTTGGCT
GCTGCCACCGCTGAGCAATAACTAGCATAACCCCTTGGGGCCTCTAAACGGGTCTTGAGGGGTTTTTTGC
TGAAAGGAGGAACTATATCCGGATATCCACAGGACGGGTGTGGTCGCCATGATCGCGTAGTCGATAGTGG
CTCCAAGTAGCGAAGCGAGCAGGACTGGGCGGCGGCCAAAGCGGTCGGACAGTGCTCCGAGAACGGGTGC
GCATAGAAATTGCATCAACGCATATAGCGCTAGCAGCACGCCATAGTGACTGGCGATGCTGTCGGAATGG
ACGATATCCCGCAAGAGGCCCGGCAGTACCGGCATAACCAAGCCTATGCCTACAGCATCCAGGGTGACGG
TGCCGAGGATGACGATGAGCGCATTGTTAGATTTCATACACGGTGCCTGACTGCGTTAGCAATTTAACTG
TGATAAACTACCGCATTAAAGCTTATCGATGATAAGCTGTCAAACATGAGAATTCGTAATCATGTCATAG
CTGTTTCCTGTGTGAAATTGTTATCCGCTCACAATTCCACACAACATACGAGCCGGAAGCATAAAGTGTA
AAGCCTGGGGTGCCTAATGAGTGAGCTAACTCACATTAATTGCGTTGCGCTCACTGCCCGCTTTCCAGTC
GGGAAACCTGTCGTGCCAGCTGCATTAATGAATCGGCCAACGCGCGGGGAGAGGCGGTTTGCGTATTGGG
CGCTCTTCCGCTTCCTCGCTCACTGACTCGCTGCGCTCGGTCGTTCGGCTGCGGCGAGCGGTATCAGCTC
ACTCAAAGGCGGTAATACGGTTATCCACAGAATCAGGGGATAACGCAGGAAAGAACATGTGAGCAAAAGG
CCAGCAAAAGGCCAGGAACCGTAAAAAGGCCGCGTTGCTGGCGTTTTTCCATAGGCTCCGCCCCCCTGAC
GAGCATCACAAAAATCGACGCTCAAGTCAGAGGTGGCGAAACCCGACAGGACTATAAAGATACCAGGCGT
TTCCCCCTGGAAGCTCCCTCGTGCGCTCTCCTGTTCCGACCCTGCCGCTTACCGGATACCTGTCCGCCTT
TCTCCCTTCGGGAAGCGTGGCGCTTTCTCATAGCTCACGCTGTAGGTATCTCAGTTCGGTGTAGGTCGTT
CGCTCCAAGCTGGGCTGTGTGCACGAACCCCCCGTTCAGCCCGACCGCTGCGCCTTATCCGGTAACTATC
GTCTTGAGTCCAACCCGGTAAGACACGACTTATCGCCACTGGCAGCAGCCACTGGTAACAGGATTAGCAG
AGCGAGGTATGTAGGCGGTGCTACAGAGTTCTTGAAGTGGTGGCCTAACTACGGCTACACTAGAAGAACA
GTATTTGGTATCTGCGCTCTGCTGAAGCCAGTTACCTTCGGAAAAAGAGTTGGTAGCTCTTGATCCGGCA
AACAAACCACCGCTGGTAGCGGTGGTTTTTTTGTTTGCAAGCAGCAGATTACGCGCAGAAAAAAAGGATC
TCAAGAAGATCCTTTGATCTTTTCTACGGGGTCTGACGCTCAGTGGAACGAAAACTCACGTTAAGGGATT
TTGGTCATGAGATTATCAAAAAGGATCTTCACCTAGATCCTTTTAAATTAAAAATGAAGTTTTAAATCAA
TCTAAAGTATATATGAGTAAACTTGGTCTGACAGTTACCAATGCTTAATCAGTGAGGCACCTATCTCAGC
GATCTGTCTATTTCGTTCATCCATAGTTGCCTGACTCCCCGTCGTGTAGATAACTACGATACGGGAGGGC
TTACCATCTGGCCCCAGTGCTGCAATGATACCGCGAGACCCACGCTCACCGGCTCCAGATTTATCAGCAA
TAAACCAGCCAGCCGGAAGGGCCGAGCGCAGAAGTGGTCCTGCAACTTTATCCGCCTCCATCCAGTCTAT
TAATTGTTGCCGGGAAGCTAGAGTAAGTAGTTCGCCAGTTAATAGTTTGCGCAACGTTGTTGCCATTGCT
ACAGGCATCGTGGTGTCACGCTCGTCGTTTGGTATGGCTTCATTCAGCTCCGGTTCCCAACGATCAAGGC
GAGTTACATGATCCCCCATGTTGTGCAAAAAAGCGGTTAGCTCCTTCGGTCCTCCGATCGTTGTCAGAAG
TAAGTTGGCCGCAGTGTTATCACTCATGGTTATGGCAGCACTGCATAATTCTCTTACTGTCATGCCATCC
GTAAGATGCTTTTCTGTGACTGGTGAGTACTCAACCAAGTCATTCTGAGAATAGTGTATGCGGCGACCGA
GTTGCTCTTGCCCGGCGTCAATACGGGATAATACCGCGCCACATAGCAGAACTTTAAAAGTGCTCATCAT
TGGAAAACGTTCTTCGGGGCGAAAACTCTCAAGGATCTTACCGCTGTTGAGATCCAGTTCGATGTAACCC
ACTCGTGCACCCAACTGATCTTCAGCATCTTTTACTTTCACCAGCGTTTCTGGGTGAGCAAAAACAGGAA
GGCAAAATGCCGCAAAAAAGGGAATAAGGGCGACACGGAAATGTTGAATACTCATACTCTTCCTTTTTCA
ATATTATTGAAGCATTTATCAGGGTTATTGTCTCATGAGCGGATACATATTTGAATGTATTTAGAAAAAT
AAACAAATAGGGGTTCCGCGCACATTTCCCCGAAAAGTGCCACCTGACGTCTAAGAAACCATTATTATCA
TGACATTAACCTATAAAAATAGGCGTATCACGAGGCCCTTTCGTCTCGCGCGTTTCGGTGATGACGGTGA
AAACCTCTGACACATGCAGCTCCCGGAGACGGTCACAGCTTGTCTGTAAGCGGATGCCGGGAGCAGACAA
GCCCGTCAGGGCGCGTCAGCGGGTGTTGGCGGGTGTCGGGGCTGGCTTAACTATGCGGCATCAGAGCAGA
TTGTACTGAGAGTGCACCATATATGCGGTGTGAAATACCGCACAGATGCGTAAGGAGAAAATACCGCATC
AGGCGCCATTCGCCATTCAGGCTGCGCAACTGTTGGGAAGGGCGATCGGTGCGGGCCTCTTCGCTATTAC
GCCAGCTGGCGAAAGGGGGATGTGCTGCAAGGCGATTAAGTTGGGTAACGCCAGGGTTTTCCCAGTCACG
ACGTTGTAAAACGACGGCCAGTGCCAAGCTTGCATGCAAGGAGATGGCGCCCAACAGTCCCCCGGCCACG
GGGCCTGCCACCATACCCACGCCGAAACAAGCGCTCATGAGCCCGAAGTGGCGAGCCCGATCTTCCCCAT
CGGTGATGTCGGCGATATAGGCGCCAGCAACCGCACCTGTGGCGCCGGTGATGCCGGCCACGATGCGTCC
GGCGTAGAGGATCGAGATCTCGATCCCGCGAAATTAATACGACTCACTATAGGGAGACCACAACGGTTTC
CCTCTAGAAATAATTTTGTTTAACTTTAAGAAGGAGATATACATATGGGCGCCGGGGGACGCAGGATGCG
GGGGGCGCCCGCGCGCCTGCTGCTGCCGCTGCTGCCGTGGCTCCTGCT
