>Addgene plasmid #16561 | pIVEX2.3 TEM-5 | addgene partial sequence | sequence record 23001 | T7 5'-TAATACGACTCACTATAGGG-3'
GGGCGCCGGGGGACGCAGGATGCGGGGGGCGCCCGCGCGCCTGCTGCTGCCGCTGCTGCCGTGGCTCCTG
CTGCTCCTGGCGCCCGAGGCTCGGGGCGCGCCCGGCTGCCCGCTATCCATCCGCAGCTGCAAGTGCTCGG
GGGAGCGGCCCAAGGGGCTGAGCGGCGGCGTCCCTGGCCCGGCTCGGCGGAGGGTGGTGTGCAGCGGCGG
GGACCTCCCGGAGCCTCCCGAGCCCGGCCTTCTGCCTAACGGCACCGTTACCCTGCTCTTGAGCAATAAC
AAGATCACGGGGCTCCGCAATGGCTCCTTCCTGGGACTGTCACTGCTGGAGAAGCTGGACCTGAGGAACA
ACATCATCAGCACAGTGCAGCCGGGCGCCTTCCTGGGCCTGGGGGAGCTGAAGCGTTTAGATCTCTCCAA
CAACCGGATTGGCTGTCTCACCTCCGAGACCTTCCAGGGCCTCCCCATGCTTCTCCAACTAAATATATCT
GGAAACATCTTCTCCAGTCTGCAACCTGGGGTCTTTGATGAGCTGCCAGCCCTTAAGGTTGTGGACTTGG
ACACCGAGTTCCTGAC
