>Addgene plasmid #16561 | pIVEX2.3 TEM-5 | addgene partial sequence | sequence record 75380 | T7term 5'-GCTAGTTATTGCTCAGCGG-3'
TTCGGGCTTTGTTAGCAGCCGGATCCNCTAGTAACGGCCGCCAGTGTGCTGGAATTCGCCCTTTTATTAA
TGATGATGATGATGATGAGAACCCCCCCCATCCAGCTCCATGAGCACGGCCACATTGCCCAAGTGCTGGC
AGTGCAGGGCGCTGACATTGGGCTGGCTGGAGCGGAGCTGGCAGCCCTCCGAGGTCCAGCCCCCAGCCTC
CCCGGGCCCCTCCTGGCTCCACCAAGCGGCCACAGGTTCGGCTCCCTCAGCCCAGTGCCGCAGCGAAACG
GCCACTGGCTCTGTCAGGTTTCCCACGCCACAGCCACTGGTTCCTGCGAAGATGACGGGGGTGGCCACGC
CACGCCTCTTGCCAGGCCCAGCAGCTCCAGGGCGGGAGGTGTTGCTGTGGCTGTGGAAGAGGCGGCCATT
TCGGAAGACGAGCAGTTGCAGGGTGCAGTCTGGGGGCACCGGGGGAGCCAGGGCAGCCGGAAGGGATGAG
AATAGACTCGGGGGCAGCTGGATGGAGGCCAGGGCCACGCTGTTCTTGATGTGGAAGGACGACAGAGAAA
CATTGGGCCTCCCGGTGGTGCAGCGGAAGCGGAGCTGCTGGTCAGCTGGGGGCTCGGGCTCAGGTGGGGG
GTTCTGGCCAGGGCTTCCTGGCCGTGTGCCCGGCACCCCTCCCTCCCTCCTCTGGAAGGCTGTGCAGGTC
AGGCCCACGTAGCTGTGCGGCTTGATGAGGTAGGCCTCCAATGCCACGTTCCTCGCATTCACTGAGATGT
GCTGGGCATGGGGGCTGAGGGCGGCCCCCCCAATGCGCTCCAGGGCACCCACGATGCGGCTGCAGGCCTT
GTCCTCGCGCTGGGCCAGCCACAGCANGTGCTCGTCCACCAGCA
